>Addgene plasmid #49577 | EGFP-OCRL1S564P | depositor partial sequence | sequence record 74256 | OCRL1 gene
ATGGAGCCGCCGCTCCCGGTCGGAGCCCAGCCGCTTGCCACTGTCGAGGGTATGGAGATGAAGGGTCCTC
TCCGGGAGCCCTGCGCCCTGACCCTAGCCCAGAGGAACGGGCAATATGAGTTAATAATCCAGTTGCATGA
GAAGGAACAGCATGTTCAAGATATCATTCCTATAAATAGCCACTTCAGATGTGTTCAAGAAGCAGAAGAA
ACTCTTTTGATTGACATAGCTTCTAACAGTGGCTGCAAAATTCGGGTTCAGGGGGACTGGATCAGAGAGC
GCCGCTTTGAAATCCCTGATGAGGAACACTGTTTGAAGTTCCTCTCAGCTGTCCTTGCTGCTCAGAAAGC
TCAGTCACAGCTTCTTGTTCCAGAGCAAAAGGACTCATCTAGCTGGTACCAGAAATTAGACACTAAGGAC
AAACCTTCTGTTTTTTCAGGGCTTCTTGGATTTGAAGACAATTTTTCTTCTATGAATTTGGACAAGAAAA
TAAATTCACAAAATCAGCCTACTGGGATTCATCGGGAACCCCCACCTCCACCCTTTTCAGTGAATAAAAT
GCTTCCACGTGAAAAAGAAGCTTCTAACAAGGAGCAGCCCAAAGTGACCAACACCATGCGGAAGCTCTTT
GTACCAAATACCCAATCTGGGCAGCGGGAGGGTCTCATCAAACATATCCTGGCAAAGCGAGAGAAAGAAT
ATGTCAACATTCAGACTTTCAGATTTTTTGTTGGAACTTGGAATGTGAATGGCCAGTCTCCAGATAGCGG
GTTAGAACCTTGGCTGAACTGTGATCCCAATCCTCCTGATATCTACTGCATTGGATTCCAAGAACTGGAC
TTGAGCACAGAAGCCTTCTTCTACTTTGAATCTGTGAAGGAACAAGAATGGTCCATGGCTGTAGAGAGAG
GTTTGCATTCCAAAGCCAAGTATAAGAAAGTTCAACTGGTGCGCCTTGTTGGGATGATGCTTCTTATATT
TGCCAGAAAGGATCAGTGTCGATACATTCGTGATATTGCTACAGAAACAGTTGGAACTGGAATCATGGGG
AAAATGGGAAACAAAGGTGGGGTAGCTGTGAGATTTGTATTTCACAACACCACCTTTTGCATTGTCAATT
CCCATCTGGCTGCACACGTGGAGGACTTTGAGAGAAGGAATCAAGATTATAAGGACATTTGTGCGAGAAT
GAGTTTTGTGGTCCCAAATCAGACCCTCCCGCAGTTGAACATCATGAAACATGAGGTTGTCATTTGGTTG
GGAGATTTGAATTATAGACTTTGCATGCCTGATGCCAATGAGGTGAAAAGTCTTATTAATAAGAAAGACC
TTCAGAGACTCTTGAAATTCGACCAGCTAAATATTCAGCGCACACAGAAAAAAGCTTTTGTTGACTTCAA
TGAAGGGGAAATCAAGTTCATCCCCACTTATAAGTATGACTCTAAAACAGACCGGTGGGATTCCAGTGGG
AAATGCCGGGTTCCAGCCTGGTGTGACCGAATTCTTTGGAGAGGAACAAATGTTAATCAGCTTAATTATC
GGAGTCACATGGAACTGAAAACCAGCGACCACAAGCCTGTTAGCGCCCTCTTCCATATTGGGGTGAAGGT
TGTGGATGAACGAAGGTACCGGAAAGTCTTTGAAGATAGTGTACGCATCATGGACAGAATGGAAAATGAC
TTCCTTCCTCCCTTAGAACTCAGCAGGAGGGAGTTTGTGTTTGAAAATGTGAAGTTTCGGCAACTACAAA
AGGAGAAGTTCCAGATCAGCAACAATGGACAGGTTCCCTGCCATTTTTCTTTCATCCCTAAACTTAATGA
CAGCCAGTACTGCAAGCCATGGCTTCGGGCTGAACCTTTTGAGGGCTACTTGGAGCCAAATGAGACAGTG
GACATTTCTCTTGATGTGTATGTCAGCAAAGACTCTGTAACCATCCTGAACTCGGGAGAAGATAAGATTG
AAGATATTCTCGTCCTTCACCTGGATCGAGGCAAAGATTACTTCTTGACTATCAGTGGAAATTACCTCCC
AAGTTGTTTTGGCACATCCTTAGAGGCTCTGTGCCGTATGAAAAGACCAATCCGAGAAGTTCCTGTTACC
AAACTCATAGACTTGGAAGAAGACAGCTTCCTAGAAAAGGAGAAATCCCTTCTGCAAATGGTTCCTTTGG
ATGAAGGTGCCAGTGAGAGACCCCTTCAGGTTCCCAAGGAGATCTGGCTTCTAGTAGATCACCTATTCAA
ATACGCCTGTCACCAGGAGGACCTGTTCCAGACCCCTGGAATGCAGGAAGAGCTCCAGCAGATCATTGAT
TGTCTGGATACCAGCATTCCTGAGACAATCCCTGGCAGCAACCACTCTGTGGCTGAAGCACTGCTCATTT
TCTTGGAAGCCCTGCCAGAGCCAGTCATCTGTTACGAGCTGTATCAGCGATGTCTTGACTCTGCTTATGA
TCCCCGGATCTGCCGACAGGTGATCTCCCAGCTTCCGAGATGCCATAGAAATGTTTTCCGTTACTTGATG
GCATTCCTTCGAGAACTCTTAAAATTCTCTGAATACAATAGCGTCAATGCCAACATGATCGCTACTCTCT
TCACTAGTCTTCTCCTGAGGCCTCCACCCAACCTTATGGCAAGACAGACTCCAAGTGACCGCCAGCGTGC
TATTCAGTTCCTTCTGGGCTTTCTGCTTGGGAGCGAAGAAGACTAAGGCTTTTACTGTTCTCTGA
