>Addgene plasmid #49577 | EGFP-OCRL1S564P | addgene partial sequence | sequence record 76232 | EGFP-C 5'-CATGGTCCTGCTGGAGTTCGTG-3'
CTCTCGGCATGGACGAGCTGTACAAGTCCGGACTCAGATCCATGGAGCCGCCGCTCCCGGTCGGAGCCCA
GCCGCTTGCCACTGTCGAGGGTATGGAGATGAAGGGTCCTCTCCGGGAGCCCTGCGCCCTGACCCTAGCC
CAGAGGAACGGGCAATATGAGTTAATAATCCAGTTGCATGAGAAGGAACAGCATGTTCAAGATATCATTC
CTATAAATAGCCACTTCAGATGTGTTCAAGAAGCAGAAGAAACTCTTTTGATTGACATAGCTTCTAACAG
TGGCTGCAAAATTCGGGTTCAGGGGGACTGGATCAGAGAGCGCCGCTTTGAAATCCCTGATGAGGAACAC
TGTTTGAAGTTCCTCTCAGCTGTCCTTGCTGCTCAGAAAGCTCAGTCACAGCTTCTTGTTCCAGAGCAAA
AGGACTCATCTAGCTGGTACCAGAAATTAGACACTAAGGACAAACCTTCTGTTTTTTCAGGGCTTCTTGG
ATTTGAAGACAATTTTTCTTCTATGAATTTGGACAAGAAAATAAATTCACAAAATCAGCCTACTGGGATT
CATCGGGAACCCCCACCTCCACCCTTTTCAGTGAATAAAATGCTTCCACGTGAAAAAGAAGCTTCTAACA
AGGAGCAGCCCAAAGTGACCAACACCATGCGGAAGCTCTTTGTACCAAATACCCAATCTGGGCAGCGGGA
GGGTCTCATCAAACATATCCTGGCAAAGCGAGAGAAAGAATATGTCAACATTCAGACTTTCAGATTTTTT
GTTGGAACTTGGAATGTGAATGGCCAGTCTCCAGATAGCGGGTTAGAACCTTGGCTGAACTGTGATCCCA
ATCCTCCTGATATCTACTGCATTGGATTCCAAGAACTGGACTTGAGCACAGAAGCCTTCTTCTACTTTGA
ATCTGTGAAGGAACAAGAATGGTCCATGGCTGTAGAGAGAGGTTTGCATTCCAAAGCCAAGTATAAGAAA
GTTCAACTGGT
