>Addgene plasmid #49577 | EGFP-OCRL1S564P | addgene partial sequence | sequence record 77350 | hOCRL-R1 5'-CTGGAGCTCTTCCTGCATTC-3'
GGTCCTCCTGGTGACAGGCGTATTTGAATAGGTGATCTACTAGAAGCCAGATCTCCTTGGGAACCTGAAG
GGGTCTCTCACTGGCACCTTCATCCAAAGGAACCATTTGCAGAAGGGATTTCTCCAAGTCTATGAGTTTG
GTAACAGGAACTTCTCGGATTGGTCTTTTCATACGGCACAGAGCCTCTAAGGATGTGCCAAAACAACTTG
GGAGGTAATTTCCACTGATAGTCAAGAAGTAATCTTTGCCTCGATCCAGGTGAAGGACGAGAATATCTTC
AATCTTATCTTCTCCCGAGTTCAGGATGGTTACAGAGTCTTTGCTGACATACACATCAAGAGAAATGTCC
ACTGTCTCATTTGGCTCCAAGTAGCCCTCAAAAGGTTCAGCCCGAAGCCATGGCTTGCAGTACTGGCTGT
CATTAAGTTTAGGGATGAAAGAAAAATGGCAGGGAACCTGTCCATTGTTGCTGATCTGGAACTTCTCCTT
TTGTAGTTGCCGAAACTTCACATTTTCAAACACAAACTCCCTCCTGCTGAGTTCTAAGGGAGGAAGGAAG
TCATTTTCCATTCTGTCCATGATGCGTACACTATCTTCAAAGACTTTCCGGTACCTTCGTTCATCCACAA
CCTTCACCCCAATATGGAAGAGGGCGCTAACAGGCTTGTGGTCGCTGGTTTTCAGTTCCATGTGACTCCG
ATAATTAAGCTGATTAACATTTGTTCCTCTCCAAAGAATTCGGTCACACCAGGCTGGAACCCGGCATTTC
CCACTGGAATCCCACCGGTCTGTTTTAGAGTCATACTTATAAGTGGGGATGAACTTGATTTCCCCTTCAT
TGAAGTCAACAAAAGCTTTTTTCTGTGTGCGCTGAATATTTAGCTGGTCGAATTTCAAGAGTCTCTGAAG
GTCTTTCTTATTAATAAGACTTTTCACCTCATTGGCATCAGGCATGCAAAGTCTATAATTCAAATCTCCC
AACCAAATGACAACCTCATGTTTCATGATGTTCAACTGCGGGAGGGTCTGATTTGGGACCACAAAACTCA
TTCTCGCACAAATGTCCTTATAATCTTGATTCCTTCTCTCAAAGTCCTCCACGTGTGCAGCCAGATGGGA
ATTGACAATGCAAAAGGTGGTGT
