[The description below was written by a language model from this plasmid's Addgene catalogue record.]
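Description:
EGFP-OCRL1S564P is a mammalian expression plasmid built on a Clontech EGFP fusion backbone of about 4.7 kb, giving a total size of roughly 7.4 kb once the approximately 2.7 kb insert is included. It is maintained in E. coli as a high-copy plasmid under kanamycin selection, and it carries a neomycin resistance marker so that transfected mammalian cells can be selected with G418. No feature table is provided, so the origin of replication, polyadenylation signals and the promoter driving the resistance marker are not stated. The cloning method is recorded as unknown.

The payload is the coding sequence of OCRL1 (gene OCRL, referenced to a human mRNA accession), the inositol polyphosphate 5-phosphatase whose gene aliases reflect its links to Lowe oculocerebrorenal syndrome and Dent disease 2. It is expressed from a CMV promoter, which gives strong constitutive transcription in most mammalian cell lines. EGFP is fused to the N terminus of OCRL1, so the protein can be followed by fluorescence in live or fixed cells. The insert carries a single substitution, serine 564 to proline; the record does not explain the functional consequence of this change. The construct was derived in part from an existing wild-type EGFP-OCRL1 plasmid, which makes it a natural mutant counterpart for side-by-side comparison.

The associated study examined host proteins involved in phosphatidylinositol-4-phosphate metabolism that are recruited to the chlamydial inclusion. This suggests the plasmid serves to visualise the subcellular localisation of the mutant fusion protein in transfected, infected cells.
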