Addgene plasmid #49577: EGFP-OCRL1S564P
Purpose: expresses EGFP-OCRL1S564P in mammalian cells
Depositing lab: Marci Scidmore. Publication: Multiple host proteins that function in phosphatidylinositol-4-phosphate metabolism are recruited to the chlamydial inclusion. Moorhead AM, Jung JY, Smirnov A, Kaufer S, Scidmore MA. Infect Immun. 2010 May;78(5):1990-2007. doi: 10.1128/IAI.01340-09. Epub 2010 Mar 15. PubMed 20231409.
Backbone
  Vector backbone: EGFP
  Backbone manufacturer: Clontech
  Backbone size w/o insert (bp): 4700
  Total vector size (bp): 7425
  Vector type: Mammalian Expression
  Selectable markers: Neomycin (select with G418)
Growth in bacteria
  Bacterial resistance: Kanamycin, 50 μg/mL
  Growth temperature: 37°C
  Growth strain: DH5alpha
  Copy number: High Copy
Gene/Insert
  Gene/Insert name: OCRL1
  Insert size (bp): 2725
  Mutation: Serine 564 to Proline
  GenBank ID: NM_000276.3
  Entrez Gene: OCRL (a.k.a. DENT2, Dent-2, INPP5F, LOCR, NPHL2, OCRL-1, OCRL1)
  Promoter: cmv
  Tag / fusion protein: EGFP (N terminal on insert)
  Cloning method: Unknown
  Sequencing primers: 5′ EGFP C (CATGGTCCTGCTGGAGTTCGTG)
Resource information
  A portion of this plasmid was derived from a plasmid made by: EGFP-OCRL1 obtained from Dr. Martin Lowe
Terms and licenses: Academic/Nonprofit Terms; Industry Terms: Not Available to Industry
How to cite: EGFP-OCRL1S564P was a gift from Marci Scidmore (Addgene plasmid # 49577)
